>Addgene plasmid #57596 | tdEos-CDC42-C-10 | depositor partial sequence | sequence record 88745 | insert sequence
ACGTCAGATCCGCTAGCGCTACCGGTCGCCACCATGAGTGCGATTAAGCCAGACATGAAGATCAACCTCC
GTATGGAAGGCAACGTAAACGGGCACCACTTTGTGATCGACGGAGATGGTACAGGCAAGCCTTTTGAGGG
AAAACAGAGTATGGATCTTGAAGTCAAAGAGGGCGGACCTCTGCCTTTTGCCTTTGATATCCTGACCACT
GCATTCCATTACGGCAACAGGGTATTCGCCGAATATCCAGACCACATACAAGACTATTTTAAGCAGTCGT
TTCCTAAGGGGTATTCGTGGGAACGAAGCTTGACTTTCGAAGACGGGGGCATTTGCATTGCCAGAAACGA
CATAACAATGGAAGGGGACACTTTCTATAATAAAGTTCGATTTCACGGTGTAAACTTTCCCGCCAATGGT
CCAGTTATGCAGAAGAAGACGCTGAAATGGGAGCCCTCCACTGAGAAAATGTATGTGCGTGATGGAGTGC
TGACTGGTGATATTCGCATGGCTTTGTTGCTTGAAGGAAATGCCCATTACCGATGTGACTTCAGAACTAC
TTACAAAGCTAAGGAGAAGGGTGTCAAGTTACCAGGCTACCACTTTGTGGACCACTGCATTGAGATTTTA
AGCCATGACAAAGATTACAACAAGGTTAAGCTGTATGAGCATGCTGTTGCTCATTCTGGATTGCCTGACA
ATGCCAGACGATCCGGTAGCGGTCACGGTACTGGTTCTACTGGTTCTGGTTCTTCTGAGAGTGCGATTAA
GCCAGACATGAAGATCAACCTCCGTATGGAAGGCAACGTAAACGGGCACCACTTTGTGATCGACGGAGAT
GGTACAGGCAAGCCTTTTGAGGGAAAACAGAGTATGGATCTTGAAGTCAAAGAGGGCGGACCTCTGCCTT
TTGCCTTTGATATCCTGACCACTGCATTCCATTACGGCAACAGGGTATTCGCCGAATATCCAGACCACAT
ACAAGACTATTTTAAGCAGTCGTTTCCTAAGGGGTATTCGTGGGAACGAAGCTTGACTTTCGAAGACGGG
GGCATTTGCATTGCCAGAAACGACATAACAATGGAAGGGGACACTTTCTATAATAAAGTTCGATTTCACG
GTGTAAACTTTCCCGCCAATGGTCCAGTTATGCAGAAGAAGACGCTGAAATGGGAGCCCTCCACTGAGAA
AATGTATGTGCGTGATGGAGTGCTGACTGGTGATATTCGCATGGCTTTGTTGCTTGAAGGAAATGCCCAT
TACCGATGTGACTTCAGAACTACTTACAAAGCTAAGGAGAAGGGTGTCAAGTTACCAGGCTACCACTTTG
TGGACCACTGCATTGAGATTTTAAGCCATGACAAAGATTACAACAAGGTTAAGCTGTATGAGCATGCTGT
TGCTCATTCTGGATTGCCTGACAATGCCAGACGATCCGGACTCAGATCTGGTGGCTCCGCAGGAATGCAG
ACAATTAAGTGTGTTGTTGTGGGCGATGGTGCTGTTGGTAAAACATGTCTCCTGATATCCTACACAACAA
ACAAATTTCCATCGGAATATGTACCGACTGTTTTTGACAACTATGCAGTCACAGTTATGATTGGTGGAGA
ACCATATACTCTTGGACTTTTTGATACTGCAGGGCAAGAGGATTATGACAGATTACGACCGCTGAGTTAT
CCACAAACAGATGTATTTCTAGTCTGTTTTTCAGTGGTCTCTCCATCTTCATTTGAAAACGTGAAAGAAA
AGTGGGTGCCTGAGATAACTCACCACTGTCCAAAGACTCCTTTCTTGCTTGTTGGGACTCAAATTGATCT
CAGAGATGACCCCTCTACTATTGAGAAACTTGCCAAGAACAAACAGAAGCCTATCACTCCAGAGACTGCT
GAAAAGCTGGCCCGTGACCTGAAGGCTGTCAAGTATGTGGAGTGTTCTGCACTTACACAGAAAGGCCTAA
AGAATGTATTTGACGAAGCAATATTGGCTGCCCTGGAGCCTCCAGAACCGAAGAAGAGCCGCAGGTGTGT
GCTGCTATGAGGATCCACCGGATCTAGATAACTGATCATAATCAGCCATACCACATTT
