>Addgene plasmid #57596 | tdEos-CDC42-C-10 | addgene partial sequence | sequence record 145983 | SV40pA-R 5'-GAAATTTGTGATGCTATTGC-3'
GTTAACAACAACAATTGCATTCATTTTATGTTTCAGGTTCAGGGGGAGGTGTGGGAGGTTTTTTAAAGCA
AGTAAAACCTCTACAAATGTGGTATGGCTGATTATGATCAGTTATCTAGATCCGGTGGATCCTCATAGCA
GCACACACCTGCGGCTCTTCTTCGGTTCTGGAGGCTCCAGGGCAGCCAATATTGCTTCGTCAAATACATT
CTTTAGGCCTTTCTGTGTAAGTGCAGAACACTCCACATACTTGACAGCCTTCAGGTCACGGGCCAGCTTT
TCAGCAGTCTCTGGAGTGATAGGCTTCTGTTTGTTCTTGGCAAGTTTCTCAATAGTAGAGGGGTCATCTC
TGAGATCAATTTGAGTCCCAACAAGCAAGAAAGGAGTCTTTGGACAGTGGTGAGTTATCTCAGGCACCCA
CTTTTCTTTCACGTTTTCAAATGAAGATGGAGAGACCACTGAAAAACAGACTAGAAATACATCTGTTTGT
GGATAACTCAGCGGTCGTAATCTGTCATAATCCTCTTGCCCTGCAGTATCAAAAAGTCCAAGAGTATATG
GTTCTCCACCAATCATAACTGTGACTGCATAGTTGTCAAAAACAGTCGGTACATATTCCGATGGAAATTT
GTTTGTTGTGTAGGATATCAGGAGACATGTTTTACCAACAGCACCATCGCCCACAACAACACACTTAATT
GTCTGCATTCCTGCGGAGCCACCAGATCTGAGTCCGGATCGTCTGGCATTGTCAGG
