[The description below was written by a language model from this plasmid's Addgene catalogue record.]
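Description:
tdEos-CDC42-C-10 is a mammalian expression plasmid built on the tdEos-C1 backbone (about 4.75 kb without the insert), a C1-style fluorescent protein fusion vector in which the gene of interest is placed downstream of the fluorescent protein coding sequence. It is propagated as a high-copy plasmid in E. coli under kanamycin selection, and carries a neomycin resistance marker so that transfected mammalian cells can be selected with G418. The record does not include a feature table, so details such as the origin of replication and the exact polyadenylation signal are not explicitly stated, although the listed 3′ sequencing primer points to an SV40 polyA region downstream of the insert.

The payload is human CDC42, a Rho-family small GTPase, expressed from the CMV promoter as a fusion with tdEos at its N terminus. Leaving the C terminus of CDC42 free is consistent with the membrane localization recorded for the construct, since Rho-family GTPases depend on C-terminal lipid modification for membrane association. The "C-10" in the name probably denotes the C-type fusion orientation and a 10-residue linker between tag and insert, but the record does not confirm this. tdEos is a tandem-dimer form of the photoconvertible protein Eos. The two recorded spectral pairs correspond to its green state (excitation 505 nm, emission 516 nm) and its red state after photoconversion (excitation 569 nm, emission 581 nm). The construct therefore serves as a membrane-localized, photoconvertible marker for imaging CDC42 distribution in mammalian cells, and is suited to approaches that exploit photoconversion, such as tracking a highlighted protein pool or localization-based super-resolution microscopy.
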