Addgene plasmid #57596: tdEos-CDC42-C-10
Purpose: Localization: Membrane, Excitation: 505 / 569, Emission: 516 / 581
Depositing lab: Michael Davidson. Depositing organization: Florida State University, Tallahassee.
Backbone
  Vector backbone: tdEos-C1
  Backbone size w/o insert (bp): 4750
  Vector type: Mammalian Expression
  Selectable markers: Neomycin (select with G418)
Growth in bacteria
  Bacterial resistance: Kanamycin, 50 μg/mL
  Growth temperature: 37°C
  Growth strain: DH5alpha
  Copy number: High Copy
Gene/Insert
  Gene/Insert name: CDC42 (alt name: NM_001791.3)
  Species: H. sapiens (human)
  Entrez Gene: CDC42 (a.k.a. CDC42Hs, G25K, TKS)
  Promoter: CMV
  Tag / fusion protein: tdEos (N terminal on backbone)
  Cloning method: Unknown
  Sequencing primers: 5′ CMV-F; 3′ SV40pA-R
Terms and licenses: Academic/Nonprofit Terms; Industry Terms
Depositor comments: . Excitation = 505 / 569; Emission = 516 / 581
How to cite: tdEos-CDC42-C-10 was a gift from Michael Davidson (Addgene plasmid # 57596 ; http://n2t.net/addgene:57596 ; RRID:Addgene_57596)
